>Addgene plasmid #86316 | PX458_ZNF652_1 | depositor full sequence | sequence record 168197 | Full Sequence
TTTTGCTCACATGTNNGAGGGCCTATTTCCCATGATTCCTTCATATTTGCATATACGATACAAGGCTGTT
AGAGAGATAATTGGAATTAATTTGACTGTAAACACAAAGATATTAGTACAAAATACGTGACGTAGAAAGT
AATAATTTCTTGGGTAGTTTGCAGTTTTAAAATTATGTTTTAAAATGGACTATCATATGCTTACCGTAAC
TTGAAAGTATTTCGATTTCTTGGCTTTATATATCTTGTGGAAAGGACGAAACACCGGAGAACACACTAAG
GAGAGTTTTAGAGCTAGAAATAGCAAGTTAAAATAAGGCTAGTCCGTTATCAACTTGAAAAAGTGGCACC
GAGTCGGTGCTTTTTTGTTTTAGAGCTAGAAATAGCAAGTTAAAATAAGGCTAGTCCGTTTTTAGCGCGT
GCGCCAATTCTGCAGACAAATGGCTCTAGAGGTACCCGTTACATAACTTACGGTAAATGGCCCGCCTGGC
TGACCGCCCAACGACCCCCGCCCATTGACGTCAATAGTAACGCCAATAGGGACTTTCCATTGACGTCAAT
GGGTGGAGTATTTACGGTAAACTGCCCACTTGGCAGTACATCAAGTGTATCATATGCCAAGTACGCCCCC
TATTGACGTCAATGACGGTAAATGGCCCGCCTGGCATTGTGCCCAGTACATGACCTTATGGGACTTTCCT
ACTTGGCAGTACATCTACGTATTAGTCATCGCTATTACCATGGTCGAGGTGAGCCCCACGTTCTGCTTCA
CTCTCCCCATCTCCCCCCCCTCCCCACCCCCAATTTTGTATTTATTTATTTTTTAATTATTTTGTGCAGC
GATGGGGGCGGGGGGGGGGGGGGGGCGCGCGCCAGGCGGGGCGGGGCGGGGCGAGGGGCGGGGCGGGGCG
AGGCGGAGAGGTGCGGCGGCAGCCAATCAGAGCGGCGCGCTCCGAAAGTTTCCTTTTATGGCGAGGCGGC
GGCGGCGGCGGCCCTATAAAAAGCGAAGCGCGCGGCGGGCGGGAGTCGCTGCGACGCTGCCTTCGCCCCG
TGCCCCGCTCCGCCGCCGCCTCGCGCCGCCCGCCCCGGCTCTGACTGACCGCGTTACTCCCACAGGTGAG
CGGGCGGGACGGCCCTTCTCCTCCGGGCTGTAATTAGCTGAGCAAGAGGTAAGGGTTTAAGGGATGGTTG
GTTGGTGGGGTATTAATGTTTAATTACCTGGAGCACCTGCCTGAAATCACTTTTTTTCAGGTTGGACCGG
TGCCACCATGGACTATAAGGACCACGACGGAGACTACAAGGATCATGATATTGATTACAAAGACGATGAC
GATAAGATGGCCCCAAAGAAGAAGCGGAAGGTCGGTATCCACGGAGTCCCAGCAGCCGACAAGAAGTACA
GCATCGGCCTGGACATCGGCACCAACTCTGTGGGCTGGGCCGTGATCACCGACGAGTACAAGGTGCCCAG
CAAGAAATTCAAGGTGCTGGGCAACACCGACCGGCACAGCATCAAGAAGAACCTGATCGGAGCCCTGCTG
TTCGACAGCGGCGAAACAGCCGAGGCCACCCGGCTGAAGAGAACCGCCAGAAGAAGATACACCAGACGGA
AGAACCGGATCTGCTATCTGCAAGAGATCTTCAGCAACGAGATGGCCAAGGTGGACGACAGCTTCTTCCA
CAGACTGGAAGAGTCCTTCCTGGTGGAAGAGGATAAGAAGCACGAGCGGCACCCCATCTTCGGCAACATC
GTGGACGAGGTGGCCTACCACGAGAAGTACCCCACCATCTACCACCTGAGAAAGAAACTGGTGGACAGCA
CCGACAAGGCCGACCTGCGGCTGATCTATCTGGCCCTGGCCCACATGATCAAGTTCCGGGGCCACTTCCT
GATCGAGGGCGACCTGAACCCCGACAACAGCGACGTGGACAAGCTGTTCATCCAGCTGGTGCAGACCTAC
AACCAGCTGTTCGAGGAAAACCCCATCAACGCCAGCGGCGTGGACGCCAAGGCCATCCTGTCTGCCAGAC
TGAGCAAGAGCAGACGGCTGGAAAATCTGATCGCCCAGCTGCCCGGCGAGAAGAAGAATGGCCTGTTCGG
AAACCTGATTGCCCTGAGCCTGGGCCTGACCCCCAACTTCAAGAGCAACTTCGACCTGGCCGAGGATGCC
AAACTGCAGCTGAGCAAGGACACCTACGACGACGACCTGGACAACCTGCTGGCCCAGATCGGCGACCAGT
ACGCCGACCTGTTTCTGGCCGCCAAGAACCTGTCCGACGCCATCCTGCTGAGCGACATCCTGAGAGTGAA
CACCGAGATCACCAAGGCCCCCCTGAGCGCCTCTATGATCAAGAGATACGACGAGCACCACCAGGACCTG
ACCCTGCTGAAAGCTCTCGTGCGGCAGCAGCTGCCTGAGAAGTACAAAGAGATTTTCTTCGACCAGAGCA
AGAACGGCTACGCCGGCTACATTGACGGCGGAGCCAGCCAGGAAGAGTTCTACAAGTTCATCAAGCCCAT
CCTGGAAAAGATGGACGGCACCGAGGAACTGCTCGTGAAGCTGAACAGAGAGGACCTGCTGCGGAAGCAG
CGGACCTTCGACAACGGCAGCATCCCCCACCAGATCCACCTGGGAGAGCTGCACGCCATTCTGCGGCGGC
AGGAAGATTTTTACCCATTCCTGAAGGACAACCGGGAAAAGATCGAGAAGATCCTGACCTTCCGCATCCC
CTACTACGTGGGCCCTCTGGCCAGGGGAAACAGCAGATTCGCCTGGATGACCAGAAAGAGCGAGGAAACC
ATCACCCCCTGGAACTTCGAGGAAGTGGTGGACAAGGGCGCTTCCGCCCAGAGCTTCATCGAGCGGATGA
CCAACTTCGATAAGAACCTGCCCAACGAGAAGGTGCTGCCCAAGCACAGCCTGCTGTACGAGTACTTCAC
CGTGTATAACGAGCTGACCAAAGTGAAATACGTGACCGAGGGAATGAGAAAGCCCGCCTTCCTGAGCGGC
GAGCAGAAAAAGGCCATCGTGGACCTGCTGTTCAAGACCAACCGGAAAGTGACCGTGAAGCAGCTGAAAG
AGGACTACTTCAAGAAAATCGAGTGCTTCGACTCCGTGGAAATCTCCGGCGTGGAAGATCGGTTCAACGC
CTCCCTGGGCACATACCACGATCTGCTGAAAATTATCAAGGACAAGGACTTCCTGGACAATGAGGAAAAC
GAGGACATTCTGGAAGATATCGTGCTGACCCTGACACTGTTTGAGGACAGAGAGATGATCGAGGAACGGC
TGAAAACCTATGCCCACCTGTTCGACGACAAAGTGATGAAGCAGCTGAAGCGGCGGAGATACACCGGCTG
GGGCAGGCTGAGCCGGAAGCTGATCAACGGCATCCGGGACAAGCAGTCCGGCAAGACAATCCTGGATTTC
CTGAAGTCCGACGGCTTCGCCAACAGAAACTTCATGCAGCTGATCCACGACGACAGCCTGACCTTTAAAG
AGGACATCCAGAAAGCCCAGGTGTCCGGCCAGGGCGATAGCCTGCACGAGCACATTGCCAATCTGGCCGG
CAGCCCCGCCATTAAGAAGGGCATCCTGCAGACAGTGAAGGTGGTGGACGAGCTCGTGAAAGTGATGGGC
CGGCACAAGCCCGAGAACATCGTGATCGAAATGGCCAGAGAGAACCAGACCACCCAGAAGGGACAGAAGA
ACAGCCGCGAGAGAATGAAGCGGATCGAAGAGGGCATCAAAGAGCTGGGCAGCCAGATCCTGAAAGAACA
CCCCGTGGAAAACACCCAGCTGCAGAACGAGAAGCTGTACCTGTACTACCTGCAGAATGGGCGGGATATG
TACGTGGACCAGGAACTGGACATCAACCGGCTGTCCGACTACGATGTGGACCATATCGTGCCTCAGAGCT
TTCTGAAGGACGACTCCATCGACAACAAGGTGCTGACCAGAAGCGACAAGAACCGGGGCAAGAGCGACAA
CGTGCCCTCCGAAGAGGTCGTGAAGAAGATGAAGAACTACTGGCGGCAGCTGCTGAACGCCAAGCTGATT
ACCCAGAGAAAGTTCGACAATCTGACCAAGGCCGAGAGAGGCGGCCTGAGCGAACTGGATAAGGCCGGCT
TCATCAAGAGACAGCTGGTGGAAACCCGGCAGATCACAAAGCACGTGGCACAGATCCTGGACTCCCGGAT
GAACACTAAGTACGACGAGAATGACAAGCTGATCCGGGAAGTGAAAGTGATCACCCTGAAGTCCAAGCTG
GTGTCCGATTTCCGGAAGGATTTCCAGTTTTACAAAGTGCGCGAGATCAACAACTACCACCACGCCCACG
ACGCCTACCTGAACGCCGTCGTGGGAACCGCCCTGATCAAAAAGTACCCTAAGCTGGAAAGCGAGTTCGT
GTACGGCGACTACAAGGTGTACGACGTGCGGAAGATGATCGCCAAGAGCGAGCAGGAAATCGGCAAGGCT
ACCGCCAAGTACTTCTTCTACAGCAACATCATGAACTTTTTCAAGACCGAGATTACCCTGGCCAACGGCG
AGATCCGGAAGCGGCCTCTGATCGAGACAAACGGCGAAACCGGGGAGATCGTGTGGGATAAGGGCCGGGA
TTTTGCCACCGTGCGGAAAGTGCTGAGCATGCCCCAAGTGAATATCGTGAAAAAGACCGAGGTGCAGACA
GGCGGCTTCAGCAAAGAGTCTATCCTGCCCAAGAGGAACAGCGATAAGCTGATCGCCAGAAAGAAGGACT
GGGACCCTAAGAAGTACGGCGGCTTCGACAGCCCCACCGTGGCCTATTCTGTGCTGGTGGTGGCCAAAGT
GGAAAAGGGCAAGTCCAAGAAACTGAAGAGTGTGAAAGAGCTGCTGGGGATCACCATCATGGAAAGAAGC
AGCTTCGAGAAGAATCCCATCGACTTTCTGGAAGCCAAGGGCTACAAAGAAGTGAAAAAGGACCTGATCA
TCAAGCTGCCTAAGTACTCCCTGTTCGAGCTGGAAAACGGCCGGAAGAGAATGCTGGCCTCTGCCGGCGA
ACTGCAGAAGGGAAACGAACTGGCCCTGCCCTCCAAATATGTGAACTTCCTGTACCTGGCCAGCCACTAT
GAGAAGCTGAAGGGCTCCCCCGAGGATAATGAGCAGAAACAGCTGTTTGTGGAACAGCACAAGCACTACC
TGGACGAGATCATCGAGCAGATCAGCGAGTTCTCCAAGAGAGTGATCCTGGCCGACGCTAATCTGGACAA
AGTGCTGTCCGCCTACAACAAGCACCGGGATAAGCCCATCAGAGAGCAGGCCGAGAATATCATCCACCTG
TTTACCCTGACCAATCTGGGAGCCCCTGCCGCCTTCAAGTACTTTGACACCACCATCGACCGGAAGAGGT
ACACCAGCACCAAAGAGGTGCTGGACGCCACCCTGATCCACCAGAGCATCACCGGCCTGTACGAGACACG
GATCGACCTGTCTCAGCTGGGAGGCGACAAAAGGCCGGCGGCCACGAAAAAGGCCGGCCAGGCAAAAAAG
AAAAAGGAATTCGGCAGTGGAGAGGGCAGAGGAAGTCTGCTAACATGCGGTGACGTCGAGGAGAATCCTG
GCCCAGTGAGCAAGGGCGAGGAGCTGTTCACCGGGGTGGTGCCCATCCTGGTCGAGCTGGACGGCGACGT
AAACGGCCACAAGTTCAGCGTGTCCGGCGAGGGCGAGGGCGATGCCACCTACGGCAAGCTGACCCTGAAG
TTCATCTGCACCACCGGCAAGCTGCCCGTGCCCTGGCCCACCCTCGTGACCACCCTGACCTACGGCGTGC
AGTGCTTCAGCCGCTACCCCGACCACATGAAGCAGCACGACTTCTTCAAGTCCGCCATGCCCGAAGGCTA
CGTCCAGGAGCGCACCATCTTCTTCAAGGACGACGGCAACTACAAGACCCGCGCCGAGGTGAAGTTCGAG
GGCGACACCCTGGTGAACCGCATCGAGCTGAAGGGCATCGACTTCAAGGAGGACGGCAACATCCTGGGGC
ACAAGCTGGAGTACAACTACAACAGCCACAACGTCTATATCATGGCCGACAAGCAGAAGAACGGCATCAA
GGTGAACTTCAAGATCCGCCACAACATCGAGGACGGCAGCGTGCAGCTCGCCGACCACTACCAGCAGAAC
ACCCCCATCGGCGACGGCCCCGTGCTGCTGCCCGACAACCACTACCTGAGCACCCAGTCCGCCCTGAGCA
AAGACCCCAACGAGAAGCGCGATCACATGGTCCTGCTGGAGTTCGTGACCGCCGCCGGGATCACTCTCGG
CATGGACGAGCTGTACAAGGAATTCTAACTAGAGCTCGCTGATCAGCCTCGACTGTGCCTTCTAGTTGCC
AGCCATCTGTTGTTTGCCCCTCCCCCGTGCCTTCCTTGACCCTGGAAGGTGCCACTCCCACTGTCCTTTC
CTAATAAAATGAGGAAATTGCATCGCATTGTCTGAGTAGGTGTCATTCTATTCTGGGGGGTGGGGTGGGG
CAGGACAGCAAGGGGGAGGATTGGGAAGAGAATAGCAGGCATGCTGGGGAGCGGCCGCAGGAACCCCTAG
TGATGGAGTTGGCCACTCCCTCTCTGCGCGCTCGCTCGCTCACTGAGGCCGGGCGACCAAAGGTCGCCCG
ACGCCCGGGCTTTGCCCGGGCGGCCTCAGTGAGCGAGCGAGCGCGCAGCTGCCTGCAGGGGCGCCTGATG
CGGTATTTTCTCCTTACGCATCTGTGCGGTATTTCACACCGCATA
[142 nt withheld, positions 6766-6907]
C
[141 nt withheld, positions 6909-7049]
CCTTTGACGTTGGAGTCCACGTTCTTT
[37 nt withheld, positions 7077-7113]
ACCCTATCTCGGGCTATTCTTTTGATTTATAAGGGATTTTGCCGATTTCGGCCTATTGGTTAAAAAATGA
GCTGATTTAACAAAAATTTAACGCGAATTTTAACAAAATATTAACGTTTACAATTTTATGGTGCACTCTC
AGTACAATCTGCTCTGATGCCGCATAGTTAAGCCAGCCCCGACACCCGCCAACACCCGCTGACGCGCCCT
GACGGGCTTGTCTGCTCCCGGCATCCGCTTACAGACAAGCTGTGACCGTCTCCGGGAGCTGCATGTGTCA
GAGGTTTTCACCGTCATCACCGAAACGCGCGAGACGAAAGGGCCTCGTGATACGCCTATTTTTATAGGTT
AATGTCATGATAATAATGGTTTCTTAGACGTCAGGTGGCACTTTTCGGGGAAATGTGCGCGGAACCCCTA
TTTGTTTATTTTTCTAAATACATTCAAATATGTATCCGCTCATGAGACAATAACCCTGATAAATGCTTCA
ATAATATTGAAAAAGGAAGAGTATGAGTATTCAACATTTCCGTGTCGCCCTTATTCCCTTTTTTGCGGCA
TTTTGCCTTCCTGTTTTTGCTCACCCAGAAACGCTGGTGAAAGTAAAAGATGCTGAAGATCAGTTGGGTG
CACGAGTGGGTTACATCGAACTGGATCTCAACAGCGGTAAGATCCTTGAGAGTTTTCGCCCCGAAGAACG
TTTTCCAATGATGAGCACTTTTAAAGTTCTGCTATGTGGCGCGGTATTATCCCGTATTGACGCCGGGCAA
GAGCAACTCGGTCGCCGCATACACTATTCTCAGAATGACTTGGTTGAGTACTCACCAGTCACAGAAAAGC
ATCTTACGGATGGCATGACAGTAAGAGAATTATGCAGTGCTGCCATAACCATGAGTGATAACACTGCGGC
CAACTTACTTCTGACAACGATCGGAGGACCGAAGGAGCTAACCGCTTTTTTGCACAACATGGGGGATCAT
GTAACTCGCCTTGATCGTTGGGAACCGGAGCTGAATGAAGCCATACCAAACGACGAGCGTGACACCACGA
TGCCTGTAGCAATGGCAACAACGTTGCGCAAACTATTAACTGGCGAACTACTTACTCTAGCTTCCCGGCA
ACAATTAATAGACTGGATGGAGGCGGATAAAGTTGCAGGACCACTTCTGCGCTCGGCCCTTCCGGCTGGC
TGGTTTATTGCTGATAAATCTGGAGCCGGTGAGCGTGGAAGCCGCGGTATCATTGCAGCACTGGGGCCAG
ATGGTAAGCCCTCCCGTATCGTAGTTATCTACACGACGGGGAGTCAGGCAACTATGGATGAACGAAATAG
ACAGATCGCTGAGATAGGTGCCTCACTGATTAAGCATTGGTAACTGTCAGACCAAGTTTACTCATATATA
CTTTAGATTGATTTAAAACTTCATTTTTAATTTAAAAGGATCTAGGTGAAGATCCTTTTTGATAATCTCA
TGACCAAAATCCCTTAACGTGAGTTTTCGTTCCACTGAGCGTCAGACCCCGTAGAAAAGATCAAAGGATC
TTCTTGAGATCCTTTTTTTCTGCGCGTAATCTGCTGCTTGCAAACAAAAAAACCACCGCTACCAGCGGTG
GTTTGTTTGCCGGATCAAGAGCTACCAACTCTTTTTCCGAAGGTAACTGGCTTCAGCAGAGCGCAGATAC
CAAATACTGTCCTTCTAGTGTAGCCGTAGTTAGGCCACCACTTCAAGAACTCTGTAGCACCGCCTACATA
CCTCGCTCTGCTAATCCTGTTACCAGTGGCTGCTGCCAGTGGCGATAAGTCGTGTCTTACCGGGTTGGAC
TCAAGACGATAGTTACCGGATAAGGCGCAGCGGTCGGGCTGAACGGGGGGTTCGTGCACACAGCCCAGCT
TGGAGCGAACGACCTACACCGAACTGAGATACCTACAGCGTGAGCTATGAGAAAGCGCCACGCTTCCCGA
AGGGAGAAAGGCGGACAGGTATCCGGTAAGCGGCAGGGTCGGAACAGGAGAGCGCACGAGGGAGCTTCCA
GGGGGAAACGCCTGGTATCTTTATAGTCCTGTCGGGTTTCGCCACCTCTGACTTGAGCGTCGATTTTTGT
GATGCTCGTCAGGGGGGCGGAGCCTATGGAAAAACGCCAGCAACGCGGCCTTTTTACGGTTCCTGGCCTT
TTGCTGGCC
Features (pLannotate 1.2.2; 19 found; start..end, strand, type, name):
     17..257     +  promoter       U6 promoter: RNA polymerase III promoter for human U6 snRNA
    285..360     +  misc_RNA       gRNA scaffold: guide RNA scaffold for the Streptococcus pyogenes CRISPR/Cas9 system
    367..410     +  misc_RNA       gRNA scaffold (fragment): guide RNA scaffold for the Streptococcus pyogenes CRISPR/Cas9 system
    457..742     +  enhancer       CMV enhancer: human cytomegalovirus immediate early enhancer; contains an 18-bp deletion relative to the standard CMV enhancer
    744..1021    +  promoter       chicken β-actin promoter: No description available
   1022..1250    +  intron         hybrid intron: hybrid between chicken β-actin (CBA) and minute virus of mice (MMV) introns (Gray et al., 2011)
   1388..2989    +  CDS            Cas9(N): N-terminal portion of Streptococcus pyogenes Cas9 (Zetsche et al., 2015)
   2990..5488    +  CDS            Cas9(C): C-terminal portion of Streptococcus pyogenes Cas9 (Zetsche et al., 2015)
   5489..5536    +  CDS            nucleoplasmin NLS: bipartite nuclear localization signal from nucleoplasmin
   5606..6319    +  CDS            EGFP: EGFP is a basic (constitutively fluorescent) green fluorescent protein published in 1996, derived from Aequorea victoria. It is reported to be a rapidly-maturing weak dimer with moderate acid sensitivity.
   6353..6464    +  polyA_signal   bGH poly(A) signal: bovine growth hormone polyadenylation signal
   6569..6709    +  repeat_region  AAV2 ITR: inverted terminal repeat of adeno-associated virus serotype 2 inverted
   6714..6765    -  misc_feature   bom (fragment): basis of mobility region from pBR322
   6784..7164    +  rep_origin     M13 ori (sequence partly withheld): M13 bacteriophage origin of replication; arrow indicates direction of (+) strand synthesis
   7240..7289    -  misc_feature   bom (fragment): basis of mobility region from pBR322
   7391..7426    -  CDS            rop (fragment): Rop protein, which maintains plasmids at low copy number; rop
   7521..7625    +  promoter       AmpR promoter: bla
   7626..8486    +  CDS            AmpR: β-lactamase; bla; confers resistance to ampicillin, carbenicillin, and related antibiotics
   8657..9245    +  rep_origin     ori: high-copy-number ColE1/pMB1/pBR322/pUC origin of replication
