[The description below was written by a language model from this plasmid's Addgene catalogue record and pLannotate feature annotations shown in this document.]
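Description:
PX458_ZNF652_1 is an all-in-one mammalian CRISPR/Cas9 expression plasmid built on the PX458 backbone, carrying a guide RNA directed at the 3' end of the human ZNF652 gene. It is propagated in E. coli as a high-copy plasmid through a ColE1/pUC-type origin and selected with ampicillin via the β-lactamase (AmpR) gene. The annotated 9,292 nt sequence also contains an M13 phage origin and a single AAV2 inverted terminal repeat downstream of the expression cassette. With only one ITR annotated, this appears to be a backbone remnant rather than a functional AAV packaging arrangement.

Two expression units sit side by side. A human U6 RNA polymerase III promoter drives the ZNF652-specific spacer, which was inserted by Gibson cloning and is fused to the Streptococcus pyogenes gRNA scaffold. An additional partial scaffold fragment is annotated just after it. Downstream, a hybrid promoter made of the CMV enhancer, the chicken β-actin promoter and a hybrid intron drives S. pyogenes Cas9. The annotation tool splits Cas9 into contiguous N- and C-terminal portions, but they form one continuous coding region. This is followed by a nucleoplasmin nuclear localization signal, an EGFP coding sequence and a bovine growth hormone polyadenylation signal. The element linking Cas9 to EGFP is not annotated in the feature table. EGFP serves as a marker of transfected, Cas9-expressing cells.

According to the record, the plasmid belongs to a CRISPR-based tagging system that adds an epitope tag, currently FLAG, to endogenous proteins. Cutting near the 3' end of ZNF652 allows the tag to be knocked in, so that this DNA-binding protein can be profiled by ChIP-seq with an antibody against the tag. The donor template for tagging is not part of this construct.
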