Addgene plasmid #86316: PX458_ZNF652_1
Purpose: Encodes gRNA for 3' target of human ZNF652
Depositing lab: Eric Mendenhall & Richard M. Myers. Depositing organization: University of Alabama in Huntsville. Publication: CETCh-seq: CRISPR epitope tagging ChIP-seq of DNA-binding proteins. Savic D, Partridge EC, Newberry KM, Smith SB, Meadows SK, Roberts BS, Mackiewicz M, Mendenhall EM, Myers RM. Genome Res. 2015 Sep 9. 10.1101/gr.193540.115 PubMed 26355004.
Backbone
  Vector backbone: PX458
  Vector type: CRISPR
Growth in bacteria
  Bacterial resistance: Ampicillin, 100 μg/mL
  Growth temperature: 37°C
  Growth strain: DH5alpha
  Copy number: High Copy
Gene/Insert
  Gene/Insert name: gRNA against ZNF652
  gRNA/shRNA sequence: GGAGAACACACTAAGGAGA
  Species: H. sapiens (human)
  Entrez Gene: ZNF652
  Cloning method: Gibson Cloning
  Sequencing primers: 5′ pBR322ori-F
Terms and licenses: Academic/Nonprofit Terms; Industry Terms: Not Available to Industry
Depositor comments: Note: This plasmid is part of the Mendenhall and Meyers CRISPR-based Tagging system to add a tag (currently using FLAG) to endogenous proteins. Please see https://www.addgene.org/crispr/tagging/ for more details.
How to cite: PX458_ZNF652_1 was a gift from Eric Mendenhall & Richard M. Myers (Addgene plasmid # 86316 ; http://n2t.net/addgene:86316 ; RRID:Addgene_86316)
