>Addgene plasmid #86316 | PX458_ZNF652_1 | addgene partial sequence | sequence record 170855 | Addgene Partial NGS Result
GACTATAAGGACCACGACGGAGACTACAAGGATCATGATATTGATTACAAAGACGATGACGATAAGATGG
CCCCAAAGAAGAAGCGGAAGGTCGGTATCCACGGAGTCCCAGCAGCCGACAAGAAGTACAGCATCGGCCT
GGACATCGGCACCAACTCTGTGGGCTGGGCCGTGATCACCGACGAGTACAAGGTGCCCAGCAAGAAATTC
AAGGTGCTGGGCAACACCGACCGGCACAGCATCAAGAAGAACCTGATCGGAGCCCTGCTGTTCGACAGCG
GCGAAACAGCCGAGGCCACCCGGCTGAAGAGAACCGCCAGAAGAAGATACACCAGACGGAAGAACCGGAT
CTGCTATCTGCAAGAGATCTTCAGCAACGAGATGGCCAAGGTGGACGACAGCTTCTTCCACAGACTGGAA
GAGTCCTTCCTGGTGGAAGAGGATAAGAAGCACGAGCGGCACCCCATCTTCGGCAACATCGTGGACGAGG
TGGCCTACCACGAGAAGTACCCCACCATCTACCACCTGAGAAAGAAACTGGTGGACAGCACCGACAAGGC
CGACCTGCGGCTGATCTATCTGGCCCTGGCCCACATGATCAAGTTCCGGGGCCACTTCCTGATCGAGGGC
GACCTGAACCCCGACAACAGCGACGTGGACAAGCTGTTCATCCAGCTGGTGCAGACCTACAACCAGCTGT
TCGAGGAAAACCCCATCAACGCCAGCGGCGTGGACGCCAAGGCCATCCTGTCTGCCAGACTGAGCAAGAG
CAGACGGCTGGAAAATCTGATCGCCCAGCTGCCCGGCGAGAAGAAGAATGGCCTGTTCGGAAACCTGATT
GCCCTGAGCCTGGGCCTGACCCCCAACTTCAAGAGCAACTTCGACCTGGCCGAGGATGCCAAACTGCAGC
TGAGCAAGGACACCTACGACGACGACCTGGACAACCTGCTGGCCCAGATCGGCGACCAGTACGCCGACCT
GTTTCTGGCCGCCAAGAACCTGTCCGACGCCATCCTGCTGAGCGACATCCTGAGAGTGAACACCGAGATC
ACCAAGGCCCCCCTGAGCGCCTCTATGATCAAGAGATACGACGAGCACCACCAGGACCTGACCCTGCTGA
AAGCTCTCGTGCGGCAGCAGCTGCCTGAGAAGTACAAAGAGATTTTCTTCGACCAGAGCAAGAACGGCTA
CGCCGGCTACATTGACGGCGGAGCCAGCCAGGAAGAGTTCTACAAGTTCATCAAGCCCATCCTGGAAAAG
ATGGACGGCACCGAGGAACTGCTCGTGAAGCTGAACAGAGAGGACCTGCTGCGGAAGCAGCGGACCTTCG
ACAACGGCAGCATCCCCCACCAGATCCACCTGGGAGAGCTGCACGCCATTCTGCGGCGGCAGGAAGATTT
TTACCCATTCCTGAAGGACAACCGGGAAAAGATCGAGAAGATCCTGACCTTCCGCATCCCCTACTACGTG
GGCCCTCTGGCCAGGGGAAACAGCAGATTCGCCTGGATGACCAGAAAGAGCGAGGAAACCATCACCCCCT
GGAACTTCGAGGAAGTGGTGGACAAGGGCGCTTCCGCCCAGAGCTTCATCGAGCGGATGACCAACTTCGA
TAAGAACCTGCCCAACGAGAAGGTGCTGCCCAAGCACAGCCTGCTGTACGAGTACTTCACCGTGTATAAC
GAGCTGACCAAAGTGAAATACGTGACCGAGGGAATGAGAAAGCCCGCCTTCCTGAGCGGCGAGCAGAAAA
AGGCCATCGTGGACCTGCTGTTCAAGACCAACCGGAAAGTGACCGTGAAGCAGCTGAAAGAGGACTACTT
CAAGAAAATCGAGTGCTTCGACTCCGTGGAAATCTCCGGCGTGGAAGATCGGTTCAACGCCTCCCTGGGC
ACATACCACGATCTGCTGAAAATTATCAAGGACAAGGACTTCCTGGACAATGAGGAAAACGAGGACATTC
TGGAAGATATCGTGCTGACCCTGACACTGTTTGAGGACAGAGAGATGATCGAGGAACGGCTGAAAACCTA
TGCCCACCTGTTCGACGACAAAGTGATGAAGCAGCTGAAGCGGCGGAGATACACCGGCTGGGGCAGGCTG
AGCCGGAAGCTGATCAACGGCATCCGGGACAAGCAGTCCGGCAAGACAATCCTGGATTTCCTGAAGTCCG
ACGGCTTCGCCAACAGAAACTTCATGCAGCTGATCCACGACGACAGCCTGACCTTTAAAGAGGACATCCA
GAAAGCCCAGGTGTCCGGCCAGGGCGATAGCCTGCACGAGCACATTGCCAATCTGGCCGGCAGCCCCGCC
ATTAAGAAGGGCATCCTGCAGACAGTGAAGGTGGTGGACGAGCTCGTGAAAGTGATGGGCCGGCACAAGC
CCGAGAACATCGTGATCGAAATGGCCAGAGAGAACCAGACCACCCAGAAGGGACAGAAGAACAGCCGCGA
GAGAATGAAGCGGATCGAAGAGGGCATCAAAGAGCTGGGCAGCCAGATCCTGAAAGAACACCCCGTGGAA
AACACCCAGCTGCAGAACGAGAAGCTGTACCTGTACTACCTGCAGAATGGGCGGGATATGTACGTGGACC
AGGAACTGGACATCAACCGGCTGTCCGACTACGATGTGGACCATATCGTGCCTCAGAGCTTTCTGAAGGA
CGACTCCATCGACAACAAGGTGCTGACCAGAAGCGACAAGAACCGGGGCAAGAGCGACAACGTGCCCTCC
GAAGAGGTCGTGAAGAAGATGAAGAACTACTGGCGGCAGCTGCTGAACGCCAAGCTGATTACCCAGAGAA
AGTTCGACAATCTGACCAAGGCCGAGAGAGGCGGCCTGAGCGAACTGGATAAGGCCGGCTTCATCAAGAG
ACAGCTGGTGGAAACCCGGCAGATCACAAAGCACGTGGCACAGATCCTGGACTCCCGGATGAACACTAAG
TACGACGAGAATGACAAGCTGATCCGGGAAGTGAAAGTGATCACCCTGAAGTCCAAGCTGGTGTCCGATT
TCCGGAAGGATTTCCAGTTTTACAAAGTGCGCGAGATCAACAACTACCACCACGCCCACGACGCCTACCT
GAACGCCGTCGTGGGAACCGCCCTGATCAAAAAGTACCCTAAGCTGGAAAGCGAGTTCGTGTACGGCGAC
TACAAGGTGTACGACGTGCGGAAGATGATCGCCAAGAGCGAGCAGGAAATCGGCAAGGCTACCGCCAAGT
ACTTCTTCTACAGCAACATCATGAACTTTTTCAAGACCGAGATTACCCTGGCCAACGGCGAGATCCGGAA
GCGGCCTCTGATCGAGACAAACGGCGAAACCGGGGAGATCGTGTGGGATAAGGGCCGGGATTTTGCCACC
GTGCGGAAAGTGCTGAGCATGCCCCAAGTGAATATCGTGAAAAAGACCGAGGTGCAGACAGGCGGCTTCA
GCAAAGAGTCTATCCTGCCCAAGAGGAACAGCGATAAGCTGATCGCCAGAAAGAAGGACTGGGACCCTAA
GAAGTACGGCGGCTTCGACAGCCCCACCGTGGCCTATTCTGTGCTGGTGGTGGCCAAAGTGGAAAAGGGC
AAGTCCAAGAAACTGAAGAGTGTGAAAGAGCTGCTGGGGATCACCATCATGGAAAGAAGCAGCTTCGAGA
AGAATCCCATCGACTTTCTGGAAGCCAAGGGCTACAAAGAAGTGAAAAAGGACCTGATCATCAAGCTGCC
TAAGTACTCCCTGTTCGAGCTGGAAAACGGCCGGAAGAGAATGCTGGCCTCTGCCGGCGAACTGCAGAAG
GGAAACGAACTGGCCCTGCCCTCCAAATATGTGAACTTCCTGTACCTGGCCAGCCACTATGAGAAGCTGA
AGGGCTCCCCCGAGGATAATGAGCAGAAACAGCTGTTTGTGGAACAGCACAAGCACTACCTGGACGAGAT
CATCGAGCAGATCAGCGAGTTCTCCAAGAGAGTGATCCTGGCCGACGCTAATCTGGACAAAGTGCTGTCC
GCCTACAACAAGCACCGGGATAAGCCCATCAGAGAGCAGGCCGAGAATATCATCCACCTGTTTACCCTGA
CCAATCTGGGAGCCCCTGCCGCCTTCAAGTACTTTGACACCACCATCGACCGGAAGAGGTACACCAGCAC
CAAAGAGGTGCTGGACGCCACCCTGATCCACCAGAGCATCACCGGCCTGTACGAGACACGGATCGACCTG
TCTCAGCTGGGAGGCGACAAAAGGCCGGCGGCCACGAAAAAGGCCGGCCAGGCAAAAAAGAAAAAGGAAT
TCGGCAGTGGAGAGGGCAGAGGAAGTCTGCTAACATGCGGTGACGTCGAGGAGAATCCTGGCCCAGTGAG
CAAGGGCGAGGAGCTGTTCACCGGGGTGGTGCCCATCCTGGTCGAGCTGGACGGCGACGTAAACGGCCAC
AAGTTCAGCGTGTCCGGCGAGGGCGAGGGCGATGCCACCTACGGCAAGCTGACCCTGAAGTTCATCTGCA
CCACCGGCAAGCTGCCCGTGCCCTGGCCCACCCTCGTGACCACCCTGACCTACGGCGTGCAGTGCTTCAG
CCGCTACCCCGACCACATGAAGCAGCACGACTTCTTCAAGTCCGCCATGCCCGAAGGCTACGTCCAGGAG
CGCACCATCTTCTTCAAGGACGACGGCAACTACAAGACCCGCGCCGAGGTGAAGTTCGAGGGCGACACCC
TGGTGAACCGCATCGAGCTGAAGGGCATCGACTTCAAGGAGGACGGCAACATCCTGGGGCACAAGCTGGA
GTACAACTACAACAGCCACAACGTCTATATCATGGCCGACAAGCAGAAGAACGGCATCAAGGTGAACTTC
AAGATCCGCCACAACATCGAGGACGGCAGCGTGCAGCTCGCCGACCACTACCAGCAGAACACCCCCATCG
GCGACGGCCCCGTGCTGCTGCCCGACAACCACTACCTGAGCACCCAGTCCGCCCTGAGCAAAGACCCCAA
CGAGAAGCGCGATCACATGGTCCTGCTGGAGTTCGTGACCGCCGCCGGGATCACTCTCGGCATGGACGAG
CTGTACAAGGAATTCTAACTAGAGCTCGCTGATCAGCCTCGACTGTGCCTTCTAGTTGCCAGCCATCTGT
TGTTTGCCCCTCCCCCGTGCCTTCCTTGACCCTGGAAGGTGCCACTCCCACTGTCCTTTCCTAATAAAAT
GAGGAAATTGCATCGCATTGTCTGAGTAGGTGTCATTCTATTCTGGGGGGTGGGGTGGGGCAGGACAGCA
AGGGGGAGGATTGGGAAGAGAATAGCAGGCATGCTGGGGAGCGGCCGCAGGAACCCCTAGTGATGGAGTT
GGCCACTCCCTCTCTGCGCGCTCGCTCGCTCACTGAGGCCGGGCGACCAAAGGTCGCCCGACGCCCGGGC
TTTGCCCGGGCGGCCTCAGTGAGCGAGCGAGCGCGCAGCTGCCTGCAGGGGCGCCTGATGCGGTATTTTC
TCCTTACGCATCTGTGCGGTATTTCACACCGCATA
[95 nt withheld, positions 5496-5590]
T
[46 nt withheld, positions 5592-5637]
C
[141 nt withheld, positions 5639-5779]
CCTTTGACGTTGGAGTCCACGTTCTTT
[37 nt withheld, positions 5807-5843]
ACTCTATCTCGGGCTATTCTTTTGATTTATAAGGGATTTTGCCGATTTCGGTCTATTGGTTAAAAAATGA
GCTGATTTAACAAAAATTTAACGCGAATTTTAACAAAATATTAACGTTTACAATTTTATGGTGCACTCTC
AGTACAATCTGCTCTGATGCCGCATAGTTAAGCCAGCCCCGACACCCGCCAACACCCGCTGACGCGCCCT
GACGGGCTTGTCTGCTCCCGGCATCCGCTTACAGACAAGCTGTGACCGTCTCCGGGAGCTGCATGTGTCA
GAGGTTTTCACCGTCATCACCGAAACGCGCGAGACGAAAGGGCCTCGTGATACGCCTATTTTTATAGGTT
AATGTCATGATAATAATGGTTTCTTAGACGTCAGGTGGCACTTTTCGGGGAAATGTGCGCGGAACCCCTA
TTTGTTTATTTTTCTAAATACATTCAAATATGTATCCGCTCATGAGACAATAACCCTGATAAATGCTTCA
ATAATATTGAAAAAGGAAGAGTATGAGTATTCAACATTTCCGTGTCGCCCTTATTCCCTTTTTTGCGGCA
TTTTGCCTTCCTGTTTTTGCTCACCCAGAAACGCTGGTGAAAGTAAAAGATGCTGAAGATCAGTTGGGTG
CACGAGTGGGTTACATCGAACTGGATCTCAACAGCGGTAAGATCCTTGAGAGTTTTCGCCCCGAAGAACG
TTTTCCAATGATGAGCACTTTTAAAGTTCTGCTATGTGGCGCGGTATTATCCCGTATTGACGCCGGGCAA
GAGCAACTCGGTCGCCGCATACACTATTCTCAGAATGACTTGGTTGAGTACTCACCAGTCACAGAAAAGC
ATCTTACGGATGGCATGACAGTAAGAGAATTATGCAGTGCTGCCATAACCATGAGTGATAACACTGCGGC
CAACTTACTTCTGACAACGATCGGAGGACCGAAGGAGCTAACCGCTTTTTTGCACAACATGGGGGATCAT
GTAACTCGCCTTGATCGTTGGGAACCGGAGCTGAATGAAGCCATACCAAACGACGAGCGTGACACCACGA
TGCCTGTAGCAATGGCAACAACGTTGCGCAAACTATTAACTGGCGAACTACTTACTCTAGCTTCCCGGCA
ACAATTAATAGACTGGATGGAGGCGGATAAAGTTGCAGGACCACTTCTGCGCTCGGCCCTTCCGGCTGGC
TGGTTTATTGCTGATAAATCTGGAGCCGGTGAGCGTGGAAGCCGCGGTATCATTGCAGCACTGGGGCCAG
ATGGTAAGCCCTCCCGTATCGTAGTTATCTACACGACGGGGAGTCAGGCAACTATGGATGAACGAAATAG
ACAGATCGCTGAGATAGGTGCCTCACTGATTAAGCATTGGTAACTGTCAGACCAAGTTTACTCATATATA
CTTTAGATTGATTTAAAACTTCATTTTTAATTTAAAAGGATCTAGGTGAAGATCCTTTTTGATAATCTCA
TGACCAAAATCCCTTAACGTGAGTTTTCGTTCCACTGAGCGTCAGACCCCGTAGAAAAGATCAAAGGATC
TTCTTGAGATCCTTTTTTTCTGCGCGTAATCTGCTGCTTGCAAACAAAAAAACCACCGCTACCAGCGGTG
GTTTGTTTGCCGGATCAAGAGCTACCAACTCTTTTTCCGAAGGTAACTGGCTTCAGCAGAGCGCAGATAC
CAAATACTGTTCTTCTAGTGTAGCCGTAGTTAGGCCACCACTTCAAGAACTCTGTAGCACCGCCTACATA
CCTCGCTCTGCTAATCCTGTTACCAGTGGCTGCTGCCAGTGGCGATAAGTCGTGTCTTACCGGGTTGGAC
TCAAGACGATAGTTACCGGATAAGGCGCAGCGGTCGGGCTGAACGGGGGGTTCGTGCACACAGCCCAGCT
TGGAGCGAACGACCTACACCGAACTGAGATACCTACAGCGTGAGCTATGAGAAAGCGCCACGCTTCCCGA
AGGGAGAAAGGCGGACAGGTATCCGGTAAGCGGCAGGGTCGGAACAGGAGAGCGCACGAGGGAGCTTCCA
GGGGGAAACGCCTGGTATCTTTATAGTCCTGTCGGGTTTCGCCACCTCTGACTTGAGCGTCGATTTTTGT
GATGCTCGTCAGGGGGGCGGAGCCTATGGAAAAACGCCAGCAACGCGGCCTTTTTACGGTTCCTGGCCTT
TTGCTGGCCTTTTGCTCACATGTGAGGGCCTATTTCCCATGATTCCTTCATATTTGCATATACGATACAA
GGCTGTTAGAGAGATAATTGGAATTAATTTGACTGTAAACACAAAGATATTAGTACAAAATACGTGACGT
AGAAAGTAATAATTTCTTGGGTAGTTTGCAGTTTTAAAATTATGTTTTAAAATGGACTATCATATGCTTA
CCGTAACTTGAAAGTATTTCGATTTCTTGGCTTTATATATCTTGTGGAAAGGACGAAACACCGGAGAACA
CACTAAGGAGAGTTTTAGAGCTAGAAATAGCAAGTTAAAATAAGGCTAGTCCGTTATCAACTTGAAAAAG
TGGCACCGAGTCGGTGCTTTTTTGTTTTAGAGCTAGAAATAGCAAGTTAAAATAAGGCTAGTCCGTTTTT
AGCGCGTGCGCCAATTCTGCAGACAAATGGCTCTAGAGGTACC
